>Addgene plasmid #163124 | pBAD_IPF2.0 | addgene full sequence | sequence record 324899 | Addgene NGS Result
TTTTGCTGGCCTTTTGCTCACATGTTCTTTCCTGCGTTATCCCCTGATTCTGTGGATAACCGTATTACCG
CCTTTGAGTGAGCTGATACCGCTCGCCGCAGCCGAACGACCGAGCGCAGCGAGTCAGTGAGCGAGGAAGC
GGAAGAGCGCCTGATGCGGTATTTTCTCCTTACGCATCTGTGCGGTATTTCACACCGCATCTGGTGCACT
CTCAGTACAATCTGCTCTGATGCCGCATAGTTAAGCCAGTATACACTCCGCTATCGCTACGTGACTGGGT
CATGGCTGCGCCCCGACACCCGCCAACACCCGCTGACGCGCCCTGACGGGCTTGTCTGCTCCCGGCATCC
GCTTACAGACAAGCTGTGACCGTCTCCGGGAGCTGCATGTGTCAGAGGTTTTCACCGTCATCACCGAAAC
GCGCGAGGCAGAAGGAGATGGCGCCCAACAGTCCCCCGGCCACGGGGCCTGCCACCATACCCACGCCGAA
ACAAGCGCTCATGAGCCCGAAGTGGCGAGCCCGATCTTCCCCATCGGTGATGTCGGCGATATAGGCGCCA
GCAACCGCACCTGTGGCGCCGGTGATGCCGGCCACGATGCGTCCGGCGTAGAGGATCTGCTCATGTTTGA
CAGCTTATCATCGATGCATAATGTGCCTGTCAAATGGACGAAGCAGGGATTCTGCAAACCCTATGCTACT
CCGTCAAGCCGTCAATTGTCTGATTCGTTACCAATTATGACAACTTGACGGCTACATCATTCACTTTTTC
TTCACAACCGGCACGGAACTCGCTCGGGCTGGCCCCGGTGCATTTTTTAAATACCCGCGAGAAATAGAGT
TGATCGTCAAAACCAACATTGCGACCGACGGTGGCGATAGGCATCCGGGTGGTGCTCAAAAGCAGCTTCG
CCTGGCTGATACGTTGGTCCTCGCGCCAGCTTAAGACGCTAATCCCTAACTGCTGGCGGAAAAGATGTGA
CAGACGCGACGGCGACAAGCAAACATGCTGTGCGACGCTGGCGATATCAAAATTGCTGTCTGCCAGGTGA
TCGCTGATGTACTGACAAGCCTCGCGTACCCGATTATCCATCGGTGGATGGAGCGACTCGTTAATCGCTT
CCATGCGCCGCAGTAACAATTGCTCAAGCAGATTTATCGCCAGCAGCTCCGAATAGCGCCCTTCCCCTTG
CCCGGCGTTAATGATTTGCCCAAACAGGTCGCTGAAATGCGGCTGGTGCGCTTCATCCGGGCGAAAGAAC
CCCGTATTGGCAAATATTGACGGCCAGTTAAGCCATTCATGCCAGTAGGCGCGCGGACGAAAGTAAACCC
ACTGGTGATACCATTCGCGAGCCTCCGGATGACGACCGTAGTGATGAATCTCTCCTGGCGGGAACAGCAA
AATATCACCCGGTCGGCAAACAAATTCTCGTCCCTGATTTTTCACCACCCCCTGACCGCGAATGGTGAGA
TTGAGAATATAACCTTTCATTCCCAGCGGTCGGTCGATAAAAAAATCGAGATAACCGTTGGCCTCAATCG
GCGTTAAACCCGCCACCAGATGGGCATTAAACGAGTATCCCGGCAGCAGGGGATCATTTTGCGCTTCAGC
CATACTTTTCATACTCCCGCCATTCAGAGAAGAAACCAATTGTCCATATTGCATCAGACATTGCCGTCAC
TGCGTCTTTTACTGGCTCTTCTCGCTAACCAAACCGGTAACCCCGCTTATTAAAAGCATTCTGTAACAAA
GCGGGACCAAAGCCATGACAAAAACGCGTAACAAAAGTGTCTATAATCACGGCAGAAAAGTCCACATTGA
TTATTTGCACGGCGTCACACTTTGCTATGCCATAGCATTTTTATCCATAAGATTAGCGGATACTACCTGA
CGCTTTTTATCGCAACTCTCTACTGTTTCTCCATACCCGTTTTTTTGGGCTAGAAATAATTTTGTTTAAC
TTTAAGAAGGAGATATACATATGCGGGGTTCTCATCATCATCATCATCATGGTATGGCTAGCATGACTGG
TGGACAGCAAATGGGTCGGGATCTGTACGAGAACCTGTACTTCCAGGGCTCGAGCATGGCTCGGGACCCT
CAACCTTTCTTCCCTCCTCTGTATCTCGGAGGACCAGAGATCACTACTGAGAACTGCGAGCGGGAACCTA
TACATATACCAGGTTCTATTCAACCTCATGGAGCACTGCTCACAGCCGATGGACATTCTGGCGAGGTGCT
GCAAGTTTCACTCAACGCAGCCACTTTCCTGGGCCAGGAACCAACTGTTCTGCGGGGACAGACCCTGGCA
GCCCTGCTGCCAGACCAGTGGCCTGCTCTGCAGACTGCCCTGCCTCCAGGCTGCCAGGACGCCCTGCAGT
ATCGCGCCACCCTGGATTGGCCCGCCGCCGGACACCTGAGCCTGACCGTGCATAGGGTGGCCGAGCTGCT
GATTCTGGAATTCGAGCCTACTGAGGCATGGGACTCTATTGGACCCCACGCTCTGAGAAATGCAATGTTC
GCTCTGGAGAGTGCTCCTAATCTCCGGGCACTGGCTGAAGTCGCAACCCAAACAGTCCGGGAACTGTCAG
GTTTCGACCGGGTGATGCTGTACAAGTTTGCACCAGACGCAACAGGAGAGGTTATTGCCGAAGCAAGGCG
CGAGGGCATGCAGGCTTACCTCGGGCATAGGTTTCCCGCATCCACCACCCCTGCACAAGCTAGGGCCCTC
TACACAAGACACCTGCTCCGGCTGACCGCAGACACCAGGGCTGCAGCAGTGCCCCTCGACCCCGTGCTGA
ATCCCCAGACAAATGCTCCTACACCTCTGGGCGGAGCTGTCCTCAGAGCTACATCCCCAATGCACATGCA
GTACCTGAGGAATATGGGAGTGGGCTCCTCCCTGAGCGTCAGCGTCGTGGTCGGCGGCCAGCTGTGGGGA
CTGATTGTCTGCCACCATCAGACACCCTACGTGCTGCCACCCGATCTGCGGACCACCCTGGAGTATCTGG
GGAGGCTCCTGTCCCTGCAGGTGCAGAGGAAAGAAGCCTGAGAATTCGAAGCTTGGCTGTTTTGGCGGAT
GAGAGAAGATTTTCAGCCTGATACAGATTAAATCAGAACGCAGAAGCGGTCTGATAAAACAGAATTTGCC
TGGCGGCAGTAGCGCGGTGGTCCCACCTGACCCCATGCCGAACTCAGAAGTGAAACGCCGTAGCGCCGAT
GGTAGTGTGGGGTCTCCCCATGCGAGAGTAGGGAACTGCCAGGCATCAAATAAAACGAAAGGCTCAGTCG
AAAGACTGGGCCTTTCGTTTTATCTGTTGTTTGTCGGTGAACGCTCTCCTGAGTAGGACAAATCCGCCGG
GAGCGGATTTGAACGTTGCGAAGCAACGGCCCGGAGGGTGGCGGGCAGGACGCCCGCCATAAACTGCCAG
GCATCAAATTAAGCAGAAGGCCATCCTGACGGATGGCCTTTTTGCGTTTCTACAAACTCTTTTGTTTATT
TTTCTAAATACATTCAAATATGTATCCGCTCATGAGACAATAACCCTGATAAATGCTTCAATAATATTGA
AAAAGGAAGAGTATGAGTATTCAACATTTCCGTGTCGCCCTTATTCCCTTTTTTGCGGCATTTTGCCTTC
CTGTTTTTGCTCACCCAGAAACGCTGGTGAAAGTAAAAGATGCTGAAGATCAGTTGGGTGCACGAGTGGG
TTACATCGAACTGGATCTCAACAGCGGTAAGATCCTTGAGAGTTTTCGCCCCGAAGAACGTTTTCCAATG
ATGAGCACTTTTAAAGTTCTGCTATGTGGCGCGGTATTATCCCGTGTTGACGCCGGGCAAGAGCAACTCG
GTCGCCGCATACACTATTCTCAGAATGACTTGGTTGAGTACTCACCAGTCACAGAAAAGCATCTTACGGA
TGGCATGACAGTAAGAGAATTATGCAGTGCTGCCATAACCATGAGTGATAACACTGCGGCCAACTTACTT
CTGACAACGATCGGAGGACCGAAGGAGCTAACCGCTTTTTTGCACAACATGGGGGATCATGTAACTCGCC
TTGATCGTTGGGAACCGGAGCTGAATGAAGCCATACCAAACGACGAGCGTGACACCACGATGCCTGCAGC
AATGGCAACAACGTTGCGCAAACTATTAACTGGCGAACTACTTACTCTAGCTTCCCGGCAACAATTAATA
GACTGGATGGAGGCGGATAAAGTTGCAGGACCACTTCTGCGCTCGGCCCTTCCGGCTGGCTGGTTTATTG
CTGATAAATCTGGAGCCGGTGAGCGTGGGTCTCGCGGTATCATTGCAGCACTGGGGCCAGATGGTAAGCC
CTCCCGTATCGTAGTTATCTACACGACGGGGAGTCAGGCAACTATGGATGAACGAAATAGACAGATCGCT
GAGATAGGTGCCTCACTGATTAAGCATTGGTAACTGTCAGACCAAGTTTACTCATATATACTTTAGATTG
ATT
[125 nt withheld, positions 4484-4608]
C
[141 nt withheld, positions 4610-4750]
CCTTTGACGTTGGAGTCCACGTTCTTT
[37 nt withheld, positions 4778-4814]
ACCCTATCTCGGGCTATTCTTTTGATTTATAAGGGATTTTGCCGATTTCGGCCTATTGGTTAAAAAATGA
GCTGATTTAACAAAAATTTAACGCGAATTTTAACAAAATATTAACGTTTACAATTTAAAAGGATCTAGGT
GAAGATCCTTTTTGATAATCTCATGACCAAAATCCCTTAACGTGAGTTTTCGTTCCACTGAGCGTCAGAC
CCCGTAGAAAAGATCAAAGGATCTTCTTGAGATCCTTTTTTTCTGCGCGTAATCTGCTGCTTGCAAACAA
AAAAACCACCGCTACCAGCGGTGGTTTGTTTGCCGGATCAAGAGCTACCAACTCTTTTTCCGAAGGTAAC
TGGCTTCAGCAGAGCGCAGATACCAAATACTGTCCTTCTAGTGTAGCCGTAGTTAGGCCACCACTTCAAG
AACTCTGTAGCACCGCCTACATACCTCGCTCTGCTAATCCTGTTACCAGTGGCTGCTGCCAGTGGCGATA
AGTCGTGTCTTACCGGGTTGGACTCAAGACGATAGTTACCGGATAAGGCGCAGCGGTCGGGCTGAACGGG
GGGTTCGTGCACACAGCCCAGCTTGGAGCGAACGACCTACACCGAACTGAGATACCTACAGCGTGAGCTA
TGAGAAAGCGCCACGCTTCCCGAAGGGAGAAAGGCGGACAGGTATCCGGTAAGCGGCAGGGTCGGAACAG
GAGAGCGCACGAGGGAGCTTCCAGGGGGAAACGCCTGGTATCTTTATAGTCCTGTCGGGTTTCGCCACCT
CTGACTTGAGCGTCGATTTTTGTGATGCTCGTCAGGGGGGCGGAGCCTATGGAAAAACGCCAGCAACGCG
GCCTTTTTACGGTTCCTGGCC
Features (pLannotate 1.2.2; 18 found; start..end, strand, type, name):
     12..145     +  rep_origin     RSF ori (fragment): Plasmids containing the RSF 1030 origin of replication can be propagated in E. coli cells that contain additional plasmids with compatible origins.
    150..290     -  misc_feature   bom: basis of mobility region from pBR322
    392..431     -  CDS            rop (fragment): Rop protein, which maintains plasmids at low copy number; rop
    432..617     -  CDS            TcR (fragment): tetracycline efflux protein; tet; confers resistance to tetracycline
    627..645     +  promoter       tet promoter (fragment): E. coli promoter for tetracycline efflux protein gene
    735..1613    -  CDS            araC: L-arabinose regulatory protein; araC
   1640..1924    +  promoter       araBAD promoter: araBAD; promoter of the L-arabinose operon of E. coli; the araC regulatory gene is transcribed in the opposite direction (Guzman et al., 1995)
   1951..1973    +  RBS            RBS: efficient ribosome binding site from bacteriophage T7 gene 10 (Olins and Rangwala, 1989)
   1993..2013    +  CDS            capTEV™ (fragment): composite tag for in vivo biotinylation, TEV protease cleavage, and 6xHis tagging
   2014..2046    +  CDS            T7 tag (gene 10 leader): leader peptide from bacteriophage T7 gene 10 promotes efficient translation in E. coli
   2086..3051    +  CDS            IFP2.0: bacteriophytochrome-based monomeric infrared fluorescent protein (Yu et al., 2014)
   3148..3263    +  ncRNA          5S rRNA: Accession: RF00001 - 5S ribosomal RNA
   3267..3353    +  terminator     rrnB T1 terminator: Escherichia coli rrnB; transcription terminator T1 from the E. coli rrnB gene
   3445..3472    +  terminator     rrnB T2 terminator: transcription terminator T2 from the E. coli rrnB gene
   3491..3582    +  promoter       AmpR promoter: bla
   3583..4443    +  CDS            AmpR: β-lactamase; bla; confers resistance to ampicillin, carbenicillin, and related antibiotics
   4485..4865    +  rep_origin     M13 ori (sequence partly withheld): M13 bacteriophage origin of replication; arrow indicates direction of (+) strand synthesis
   5051..5639    +  rep_origin     ori: high-copy-number ColE1/pMB1/pBR322/pUC origin of replication
