[The description below was written by a language model from this plasmid's Addgene catalogue record and pLannotate feature annotations shown in this document.]
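Description:
pBAD_IPF2.0 is a bacterial expression plasmid built on a pBAD backbone for arabinose-inducible production of the infrared fluorescent protein IFP2.0 in E. coli. It replicates from a high-copy ColE1/pMB1-type origin and is selected with ampicillin through the bla (AmpR) gene and its native promoter. An M13 phage origin is also annotated, along with pBR322-derived remnants (bom, plus fragments of rop, the tetracycline resistance gene and its promoter) that appear to be backbone leftovers rather than functional parts.

The expression cassette consists of the araC regulator transcribed divergently from the araBAD promoter, so that transcription is repressed without L-arabinose and induced when it is added. Downstream lie the T7 gene 10 ribosome binding site, a short fragment annotated as part of a composite His-containing tag (consistent with the N-terminal His tag supplied by the backbone), the T7 gene 10 leader peptide, and the 966 bp IFP2.0 coding sequence, inserted by Gibson assembly. Transcription ends at the rrnB T1 and T2 terminators. IFP2.0 is a monomeric fluorescent protein engineered from a Deinococcus radiodurans bacteriophytochrome. It fluoresces by binding a bilin chromophore, unlike GFP-type proteins, which need oxygen for chromophore maturation.

The associated work concerns imaging living obligate anaerobic bacteria with bilin-binding fluorescent proteins, and the His tag suits affinity purification of the protein. The catalogue lists a total size of 6140 bp, whereas the sequenced record behind the feature table is 5,675 nt; the record does not explain this difference. The "IPF" in the plasmid name appears to be a transposition of IFP.
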