Addgene plasmid #163124: pBAD_IPF2.0
Purpose: A plasmid with IFP2.0 coding sequence coded into it. Expresses IFP2.0 with N-term His-tag.
Depositing lab: Julie Biteen. Depositing organization: University of Michigan. Publication: Imaging living obligate anaerobic bacteria with bilin-binding fluorescent proteins. Chia HE, Zuo T, Koropatkin NM, Marsh ENG, Biteen JS. Curr Res Microb Sci. 2020 Sep;1:1-6. doi: 10.1016/j.crmicr.2020.04.001. Epub 2020 May 11. PubMed 33313576.
Backbone
  Vector backbone: pBAD
  Backbone size w/o insert (bp): 5441
  Total vector size (bp): 6140
  Vector type: Bacterial Expression
Growth in bacteria
  Bacterial resistance: Ampicillin, 100 μg/mL
  Growth temperature: 37°C
  Growth strain: DH5alpha
  Copy number: High Copy
Gene/Insert
  Gene/Insert name: IFP2.0
  Species: Deinococcus radiodurans
  Insert size (bp): 966
  Tag / fusion protein: His (N terminal on backbone)
  Cloning method: Gibson Cloning
  Sequencing primers: 5′ ATGCCATAGCATTTTTATCC
Resource information
  A portion of this plasmid was derived from a plasmid made by: pBAD vector was cloned from Addgene #54762 IFP2.0 insert was cloned from Addgene #54785
Terms and licenses: Academic/Nonprofit Terms; Industry Terms: Not Available to Industry
How to cite: pBAD_IPF2.0 was a gift from Julie Biteen (Addgene plasmid # 163124 ; http://n2t.net/addgene:163124 ; RRID:Addgene_163124)
